Addgene plasmid #152321: pGBW-m4134445
Purpose: Mammalian expression plasmid for SARS-CoV-2 ORF3a protein
Depositing lab: Ginkgo Bioworks & Benjie Chen. Depositing organization: Ginkgo Bioworks.
Backbone
  Vector backbone: pTwist_CMV_6
  Backbone size w/o insert (bp): 4180
  Vector type: Mammalian Expression
Growth in bacteria
  Bacterial resistance: Ampicillin, 100 μg/mL
  Growth temperature: 37°C
  Growth strain: DH5alpha
  Copy number: High Copy
Gene/Insert
  Gene/Insert name: SARS-CoV-2 ORF3a protein
  Species: Severe acute respiratory syndrome coronavirus 2
  Insert size (bp): 821
  Mutation: wt
  Entrez Gene: ORF3a (a.k.a. GU280_gp03)
  Promoter: CMV
  Tag / fusion protein: Cleavable TEV;HA (C terminal on backbone)
  Cloning method: Unknown
Resource information
  A portion of this plasmid was derived from a plasmid made by: GinkgoBioworks
Depositor comments: NCBI reference sequence: YP_009724391.1
How to cite: pGBW-m4134445 was a gift from Ginkgo Bioworks & Benjie Chen (Addgene plasmid # 152321 ; http://n2t.net/addgene:152321 ; RRID:Addgene_152321)
