[The description below was written by a language model from this plasmid's Addgene catalogue record and pLannotate feature annotations shown in this document.]
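Description:
pGBW-m4134445 is a mammalian expression plasmid built on the pTwist_CMV_6 backbone to produce the wild-type ORF3a protein of SARS-CoV-2. It is propagated in E. coli as a high-copy plasmid through a ColE1/pUC-type origin of replication and is selected with ampicillin via a β-lactamase (AmpR) gene. No mammalian selection marker is annotated or recorded, so the construct appears suited to transient transfection rather than stable line selection.

The expression cassette begins with the human cytomegalovirus immediate early enhancer and promoter, which drive strong constitutive transcription in most mammalian cell types. Downstream lies the ORF3a coding sequence, annotated as matching the SARS-CoV-2 accessory protein that forms viroporin-type ion channels at endosomes and lysosomes and is implicated in lysosomal virus egress and in blocking autophagosome–lysosome fusion. According to the catalogue entry, the backbone supplies a C-terminal TEV protease cleavage site followed by an HA epitope, allowing immunodetection or affinity capture of the protein and optional removal of the tag. These short elements were not picked up in the automated feature table, although there is unannotated space between the end of the ORF and the SV40 polyadenylation signal that terminates the transcript.

The backbone also carries several insulating elements: bacterial T7 and rrnG transcription terminators, 5' and 3' β-globin insulator sequences, and a synthetic poly(A) signal upstream of the CMV enhancer. Together these limit transcriptional read-through between the expression cassette and the bacterial portion of the plasmid. The construct is intended for expressing tagged ORF3a in mammalian cells, for example to study its localisation, interactions or function.
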