Features (pLannotate 1.2.2; 17 found; start..end, strand, type, name):
      1..304     +  enhancer       CMV enhancer: human cytomegalovirus immediate early enhancer
    377..394     -  promoter       CMV promoter (fragment): human cytomegalovirus (CMV) immediate early promoter
    457..508     +  promoter       CMVd2 promoter: truncated human cytomegalovirus (CMV) immediate early promoter that yields moderately reduced expression relative to the full-length promoter
    583..1407    +  CDS            AP3A_SARS2: Experimental evidence at protein level: Swiss-Prot protein existence level 1. Plays a role in virus egress via lysosomal trafficking (PubMed:33157038, PubMed:33422265). Forms homotetrameric ion channels (viroporin) localized at endosomes and lysosomes, that may induce deacidification of lysosomes thereby allowing safe virion egress through lysosomal trafficking (By similarity) (PubMed:33157038, PubMed:33422265). Also blocks formation of autolysosomes through binding and sequestering host TMUB1/HOPS on late endosomes. This prevents fusion of autophagosomes with lysosomes, disrupting autophagy a
   1508..1629    -  polyA_signal   SV40 poly(A) signal: SV40 polyadenylation signal
   1652..1721    -  CDS            large T antigen (fragment): large T antigen from SV40 (simian virus 40)
   1744..1790    +  terminator     T7 terminator: transcription terminator for bacteriophage T7 RNA polymerase
   1820..1956    +  terminator     rrnG terminator: transcription terminator from the E. coli ribosomal RNA rrnG operon (Albrechtsen et al., 1991)
   2001..2072    +  misc_feature   3' β-globin insulator: insulator downstream of the human β-globin locus (Farrell et al., 2002)
   2298..2886    -  rep_origin     ori: high-copy-number ColE1/pMB1/pBR322/pUC origin of replication
   3058..3122    -  CDS            bla(M) (fragment): β-lactamase lacking the signal sequence; bla(M); allows cytosolic expression of β-lactamase
   3632..4492    +  CDS            AmpR: β-lactamase; bla; confers resistance to ampicillin, carbenicillin, and related antibiotics
   4505..4641    +  terminator     rrnG terminator: transcription terminator from the E. coli ribosomal RNA rrnG operon (Albrechtsen et al., 1991)
   4793..4864    +  misc_feature   5' β-globin insulator: insulator upstream of the human β-globin locus (Farrell et al., 2002)
   4869..4915    -  terminator     T7 terminator: transcription terminator for bacteriophage T7 RNA polymerase
   4933..4981    -  polyA_signal   poly(A) signal: synthetic polyadenylation signal
   5012..5061    +  enhancer       CMV enhancer (fragment): human cytomegalovirus immediate early enhancer
>Addgene plasmid #152321 | pGBW-m4134445 | addgene full sequence | sequence record 335168 | Addgene NGS Result
CGTTACATAACTTACGGTAAATGGCCCGCCTGGCTGACCGCCCAACGACCCCCGCCCATTGACGTCAATA
ATGACGTATGTTCCCATAGTAACGCCAATAGGGACTTTCCATTGACGTCAATGGGTGGAGTATTTACGGT
AAACTGCCCACTTGGCAGTACATCAAGTGTATCATATGCCAAGTACGCCCCCTATTGACGTCAATGACGG
TAAATGGCCCGCCTGGCATTATGCCCAGTACATGACCTTATGGGACTTTCCTACTTGGCAGTACATCTAC
GTATTAGTCATCGCTATTACCATGCTGATGCGGTTTTGGCAGTACATCAATGGGCGTGGATAGCGGTTTG
ACTCACGGGGATTTCCAAGTCTCCACCCCATTGACGTCAATGGGAGTTTGTTTTGGCACCAAAATCAACG
GGACTTTCCAAAATGTCGTAACAACTCCGCCCCATTGACGCAAATGGGCGGTAGGCGTGTACGGTGGGAG
GTCTATATAAGCAGAGCTGGTTTAGTGAACCGTCAGATCAGATCTTTGTCGATCCTACCATCCACTCGAC
ACACCCGCCAGCGGCCGCCACCATGGATCTGTTTATGCGTATATTCACCATCGGCACGGTTACATTGAAG
CAAGGGGAAATTAAAGACGCAACTCCCAGTGACTTCGTACGGGCGACCGCTACAATTCCGATCCAGGCCA
GCCTCCCTTTTGGATGGCTTATCGTCGGCGTGGCCCTACTGGCTGTGTTTCAGTCGGCATCAAAGATAAT
CACTCTGAAAAAGCGATGGCAGTTAGCCCTTAGCAAAGGTGTGCACTTCGTATGCAATTTGCTGCTCCTG
TTCGTCACCGTTTATTCCCATCTGCTCCTGGTGGCTGCCGGATTGGAGGCACCATTTTTATACCTATACG
CCCTCGTGTATTTTCTGCAATCTATTAACTTCGTCCGCATTATCATGAGACTCTGGCTCTGTTGGAAGTG
CAGGTCTAAAAATCCCTTGTTATATGATGCCAACTACTTCCTGTGTTGGCACACTAACTGCTATGACTAC
TGTATTCCATACAATTCAGTTACCTCCAGTATAGTGATCACATCTGGGGATGGTACGACTTCGCCTATTT
CCGAGCATGACTATCAGATCGGCGGGTACACAGAAAAGTGGGAGAGCGGAGTCAAGGATTGCGTGGTGCT
TCACTCCTATTTCACCAGTGACTACTACCAGCTTTATAGCACACAACTTTCAACAGACACCGGCGTGGAG
CATGTGACTTTTTTCATTTATAATAAAATCGTTGATGAACCGGAGGAACACGTTCAGATACACACTATCG
ACGGCAGCTCTGGTGTCGTCAACCCTGTTATGGAGCCCATTTACGATGAACCAACGACCACAACATCTGT
ACCTCTGGAAAACCTTTACTTTCAGTCGTACCCCTATGACGTACCAGATTATGCGTAAGCTAGCTTGACT
GACTGAGATACAGCGTACCTTCAGCTCACAGACATGATAAGATACATTGATGAGTTTGGACAAACCACAA
CTAGAATGCAGTGAAAAAAATGCTTTATTTGTGAAATTTGTGATGCTATTGCTTTATTTGTAACCATTAT
AAGCTGCAATAAACAAGTTAACAACAACAATTGCATTCATTTTATGTTTCAGGTTCAGGGGGAGGTGTGG
GAGGTTTTTTAAAGCAAGTAAAACCTCTACAAATGTGGTATTGGCCCATCTCTATCGGTATCGTAGCATA
ACCCCTTGGGGCCTCTAAACGGGTCTTGAGGGGTTTTTTGTGCCCCTCGGGCCGGATTGCTATCTACCGG
CATTGGCGCAGAAAAAAATGCCTGATGCGACGCTGCGCGTCTTATACTCCCACATATGCCAGATTCAGCA
ACGGATACGGCTTCCCCAACTTGCCCACTTCCATACGTGTCCTCCTTACCAGAAATTTATCCTTAAGGTC
GTCAGCTATCCTGCAGGCGATCTCTCGATTTCGATCAAGACATTCCTTTAATGGTCTTTTCTGGACACCA
CTAGGGGTCAGAAGTAGTTCATCAAACTTTCTTCCCTCCCTAATCTCATTGGTTACCTTGGGCTATCGAA
ACTTAATTAACCAGTCAAGTCAGCTACTTGGCGAGATCGACTTGTCTGGGTTTCGACTACGCTCAGAATT
GCGTCAGTCAAGTTCGATCTGGTCCTTGCTATTGCACCCGTTCTCCGATTACGAGTTTCATTTAAATCAT
GTGAGCAAAAGGCCAGCAAAAGGCCAGGAACCGTAAAAAGGCCGCGTTGCTGGCGTTTTTCCATAGGCTC
CGCCCCCCTGACGAGCATCACAAAAATCGACGCTCAAGTCAGAGGTGGCGAAACCCGACAGGACTATAAA
GATACCAGGCGTTTCCCCCTGGAAGCTCCCTCGTGCGCTCTCCTGTTCCGACCCTGCCGCTTACCGGATA
CCTGTCCGCCTTTCTCCCTTCGGGAAGCGTGGCGCTTTCTCATAGCTCACGCTGTAGGTATCTCAGTTCG
GTGTAGGTCGTTCGCTCCAAGCTGGGCTGTGTGCACGAACCCCCCGTTCAGCCCGACCGCTGCGCCTTAT
CCGGTAACTATCGTCTTGAGTCCAACCCGGTAAGACACGACTTATCGCCACTGGCAGCAGCCACTGGTAA
CAGGATTAGCAGAGCGAGGTATGTAGGCGGTGCTACAGAGTTCTTGAAGTGGTGGCCTAACTACGGCTAC
ACTAGAAGAACAGTATTTGGTATCTGCGCTCTGCTGAAGCCAGTTACCTTCGGAAAAAGAGTTGGTAGCT
CTTGATCCGGCAAACAAACCACCGCTGGTAGCGGTGGTTTTTTTGTTTGCAAGCAGCAGATTACGCGCAG
AAAAAAAGGATCTCAAGAAGATCCTTTGATCTTTTCTACGGGGTCTGACGCTCAGTGGAACGAAAACTCA
CGTTAAGGGATTTTGGTCATGAGATTATCAAAAAGGATCTTCACCTAGATCCTTTTAAATTAAAAATGAA
GTTTTAAATCAATCTAAAGTATATATGAGTAAACTTGGTCTGACAGTTACCAATGCTTAATCAGTGAGGC
ACCTATCTCAGCGATCTGTCTATTTCGTTCATCCATAGTTGCATTTAAATTTCCGAACTCTCCAAGGCCC
TCGTCGGAAAATCTTCAAACCTTTCGTCCGATCCATCTTGCAGGCTACCTCTCGAACGAACTATCGCAAG
TCTCTTGGCCGGCCTTGCGCCTTGGCTATTGCTTGGCAGCGCCTATCGCCAGGTATTACTCCAATCCCGA
ATATCCGAGATCGGGATCACCCGAGAGAAGTTCAACCTACATCCTCAATCCCGATCTATCCGAGATCCGA
GGAATATCGAAATCGGGGCGCGCCTGGTGTACCGAGAACGATCCTCTCAGTGCGAGTCTCGACGATCCAT
ATCGTTGCTTGGCAGTCAGCCAGTCGGAATCCAGCTTGGGACCCAGGAAGTCCAATCGTCAGATATTGTA
CTCAAGCCTGGTCACGGCAGCGTACCGATCTGTTTAAACCTAGATATTGATAGTCTGATCGGTCAACGTA
TAATCGAGTCCTAGCTTTTGCAAACATCTATCAAGAGACAGGATCAGCAGGAGGCTTTCGCATGAGTATT
CAACATTTCCGTGTCGCCCTTATTCCCTTTTTTGCGGCATTTTGCCTTCCTGTTTTTGCTCACCCAGAAA
CGCTGGTGAAAGTAAAAGATGCTGAAGATCAGTTGGGTGCGCGAGTGGGTTACATCGAACTGGATCTCAA
CAGCGGTAAGATCCTTGAGAGTTTTCGCCCCGAAGAACGCTTTCCAATGATGAGCACTTTTAAAGTTCTG
CTATGTGGCGCGGTATTATCCCGTATTGACGCCGGGCAAGAGCAACTCGGTCGCCGCATACACTATTCTC
AGAATGACTTGGTTGAGTATTCACCAGTCACAGAAAAGCATCTTACGGATGGCATGACAGTAAGAGAATT
ATGCAGTGCTGCCATAACCATGAGTGATAACACTGCGGCCAACTTACTTCTGACAACGATTGGAGGACCG
AAGGAGCTAACCGCTTTTTTGCACAACATGGGGGATCATGTAACTCGCCTTGATCGTTGGGAACCGGAGC
TGAATGAAGCCATACCAAACGACGAGCGTGACACCACGATGCCTGTAGCAATGGCAACAACCTTGCGTAA
ACTATTAACTGGCGAACTACTTACTCTAGCTTCCCGGCAACAGTTGATAGACTGGATGGAGGCGGATAAA
GTTGCAGGACCACTTCTGCGCTCGGCCCTTCCGGCTGGCTGGTTTATTGCTGATAAATCTGGAGCCGGTG
AGCGTGGGTCTCGCGGTATCATTGCAGCACTGGGGCCAGATGGTAAGCCCTCCCGTATCGTAGTTATCTA
CACGACGGGGAGTCAGGCAACTATGGATGAACGAAATAGACAGATCGCTGAGATAGGTGCCTCACTGATT
AAGCATTGGTAACCGATTCTAGGTGCATTGGCGCAGAAAAAAATGCCTGATGCGACGCTGCGCGTCTTAT
ACTCCCACATATGCCAGATTCAGCAACGGATACGGCTTCCCCAACTTGCCCACTTCCATACGTGTCCTCC
TTACCAGAAATTTATCCTTAAGATCCCGAATCGTTTAAACTCGACTCTGGCTCTATCGAATCTCCGTCGT
TTCGAGCTTACGCGAACAGCCGTGGCGCTCATTTGCTCGTCGGGCATCGAATCTCGTCAGCTATCGTCAG
CTTACCTTTTTGGCAGCGATCGCGGCTCCCGACATCTTGGACCATTAGCTCCACAGGTATCTTCTTCCCT
CTAGTGGTCATAACAGCAGCTTCAGCTACCTCTCAATTCAAAAAACCCCTCAAGACCCGTTTAGAGGCCC
CAAGGGGTTATGCTATCAATCGTTGCGTTACACACACAAAAAACCAACACACATCCATCTTCGATGGATA
GCGATTTTATTATCTAACTGCTGATCGAGTGTAGCCAGATCTAGTAATCAATTACGGGGTCATTAGTTCA
TAGCCCATATATGGAGTTCCG
